>Addgene plasmid #127652 | pLentiCRISPRv2-NONO 4 | addgene full sequence | sequence record 257543 | Addgene NGS Result
GAGTTAGGCAGGGATATTCACCATTATCGTTTCAGACCCACCTCCCAACCCCGAGGGGACCCGACAGGCC
CGAAGGAATAGAAGAAGAAGGTGGAGAGAGAGACAGAGACAGATCCATTCGATTAGTGAACGGATCGGCA
CTGCGTGCGCCAATTCTGCAGACAAATGGCAGTATTCATCCACAATTTTAAAAGAAAAGGGGGGATTGGG
GGGTACAGTGCAGGGGAAAGAATAGTAGACATAATAGCAACAGACATACAAACTAAAGAATTACAAAAAC
AAATTACAAAAATTCAAAATTTTCGGGTTTATTACAGGGACAGCAGAGATCCAGTTTGGTTAATTAAGGT
ACCGAGGGCCTATTTCCCATGATTCCTTCATATTTGCATATACGATACAAGGCTGTTAGAGAGATAATTA
GAATTAATTTGACTGTAAACACAAAGATATTAGTACAAAATACGTGACGTAGAAAGTAATAATTTCTTGG
GTAGTTTGCAGTTTTAAAATTATGTTTTAAAATGGACTATCATATGCTTACCGTAACTTGAAAGTATTTC
GATTTCTTGGCTTTATATATCTTGTGGAAAGGACGAAACACCGTATGTGTCCAACGAACTGCGTTTTAGA
GCTAGAAATAGCAAGTTAAAATAAGGCTAGTCCGTTATCAACTTGAAAAAGTGGCACCGAGTCGGTGCTT
TTTTGAATTCGCTAGCTAGGTCTTGAAAGGAGTGGGAATTGGCTCCGGTGCCCGTCAGTGGGCAGAGCGC
ACATCGCCCACAGTCCCCGAGAAGTTGGGGGGAGGGGTCGGCAATTGATCCGGTGCCTAGAGAAGGTGGC
GCGGGGTAAACTGGGAAAGTGATGTCGTGTACTGGCTCCGCCTTTTTCCCGAGGGTGGGGGAGAACCGTA
TATAAGTGCAGTAGTCGCCGTGAACGTTCTTTTTCGCAACGGGTTTGCCGCCAGAACACAGGACCGGTTC
TAGAGCGCTGCCACCATGGACAAGAAGTACAGCATCGGCCTGGACATCGGCACCAACTCTGTGGGCTGGG
CCGTGATCACCGACGAGTACAAGGTGCCCAGCAAGAAATTCAAGGTGCTGGGCAACACCGACCGGCACAG
CATCAAGAAGAACCTGATCGGAGCCCTGCTGTTCGACAGCGGCGAAACAGCCGAGGCCACCCGGCTGAAG
AGAACCGCCAGAAGAAGATACACCAGACGGAAGAACCGGATCTGCTATCTGCAAGAGATCTTCAGCAACG
AGATGGCCAAGGTGGACGACAGCTTCTTCCACAGACTGGAAGAGTCCTTCCTGGTGGAAGAGGATAAGAA
GCACGAGCGGCACCCCATCTTCGGCAACATCGTGGACGAGGTGGCCTACCACGAGAAGTACCCCACCATC
TACCACCTGAGAAAGAAACTGGTGGACAGCACCGACAAGGCCGACCTGCGGCTGATCTATCTGGCCCTGG
CCCACATGATCAAGTTCCGGGGCCACTTCCTGATCGAGGGCGACCTGAACCCCGACAACAGCGACGTGGA
CAAGCTGTTCATCCAGCTGGTGCAGACCTACAACCAGCTGTTCGAGGAAAACCCCATCAACGCCAGCGGC
GTGGACGCCAAGGCCATCCTGTCTGCCAGACTGAGCAAGAGCAGACGGCTGGAAAATCTGATCGCCCAGC
TGCCCGGCGAGAAGAAGAATGGCCTGTTCGGAAACCTGATTGCCCTGAGCCTGGGCCTGACCCCCAACTT
CAAGAGCAACTTCGACCTGGCCGAGGATGCCAAACTGCAGCTGAGCAAGGACACCTACGACGACGACCTG
GACAACCTGCTGGCCCAGATCGGCGACCAGTACGCCGACCTGTTTCTGGCCGCCAAGAACCTGTCCGACG
CCATCCTGCTGAGCGACATCCTGAGAGTGAACACCGAGATCACCAAGGCCCCCCTGAGCGCCTCTATGAT
CAAGAGATACGACGAGCACCACCAGGACCTGACCCTGCTGAAAGCTCTCGTGCGGCAGCAGCTGCCTGAG
AAGTACAAAGAGATTTTCTTCGACCAGAGCAAGAACGGCTACGCCGGCTACATTGACGGCGGAGCCAGCC
AGGAAGAGTTCTACAAGTTCATCAAGCCCATCCTGGAAAAGATGGACGGCACCGAGGAACTGCTCGTGAA
GCTGAACAGAGAGGACCTGCTGCGGAAGCAGCGGACCTTCGACAACGGCAGCATCCCCCACCAGATCCAC
CTGGGAGAGCTGCACGCCATTCTGCGGCGGCAGGAAGATTTTTACCCATTCCTGAAGGACAACCGGGAAA
AGATCGAGAAGATCCTGACCTTCCGCATCCCCTACTACGTGGGCCCTCTGGCCAGGGGAAACAGCAGATT
CGCCTGGATGACCAGAAAGAGCGAGGAAACCATCACCCCCTGGAACTTCGAGGAAGTGGTGGACAAGGGC
GCTTCCGCCCAGAGCTTCATCGAGCGGATGACCAACTTCGATAAGAACCTGCCCAACGAGAAGGTGCTGC
CCAAGCACAGCCTGCTGTACGAGTACTTCACCGTGTATAACGAGCTGACCAAAGTGAAATACGTGACCGA
GGGAATGAGAAAGCCCGCCTTCCTGAGCGGCGAGCAGAAAAAGGCCATCGTGGACCTGCTGTTCAAGACC
AACCGGAAAGTGACCGTGAAGCAGCTGAAAGAGGACTACTTCAAGAAAATCGAGTGCTTCGACTCCGTGG
AAATCTCCGGCGTGGAAGATCGGTTCAACGCCTCCCTGGGCACATACCACGATCTGCTGAAAATTATCAA
GGACAAGGACTTCCTGGACAATGAGGAAAACGAGGACATTCTGGAAGATATCGTGCTGACCCTGACACTG
TTTGAGGACAGAGAGATGATCGAGGAACGGCTGAAAACCTATGCCCACCTGTTCGACGACAAAGTGATGA
AGCAGCTGAAGCGGCGGAGATACACCGGCTGGGGCAGGCTGAGCCGGAAGCTGATCAACGGCATCCGGGA
CAAGCAGTCCGGCAAGACAATCCTGGATTTCCTGAAGTCCGACGGCTTCGCCAACAGAAACTTCATGCAG
CTGATCCACGACGACAGCCTGACCTTTAAAGAGGACATCCAGAAAGCCCAGGTGTCCGGCCAGGGCGATA
GCCTGCACGAGCACATTGCCAATCTGGCCGGCAGCCCCGCCATTAAGAAGGGCATCCTGCAGACAGTGAA
GGTGGTGGACGAGCTCGTGAAAGTGATGGGCCGGCACAAGCCCGAGAACATCGTGATCGAAATGGCCAGA
GAGAACCAGACCACCCAGAAGGGACAGAAGAACAGCCGCGAGAGAATGAAGCGGATCGAAGAGGGCATCA
AAGAGCTGGGCAGCCAGATCCTGAAAGAACACCCCGTGGAAAACACCCAGCTGCAGAACGAGAAGCTGTA
CCTGTACTACCTGCAGAATGGGCGGGATATGTACGTGGACCAGGAACTGGACATCAACCGGCTGTCCGAC
TACGATGTGGACCATATCGTGCCTCAGAGCTTTCTGAAGGACGACTCCATCGACAACAAGGTGCTGACCA
GAAGCGACAAGAACCGGGGCAAGAGCGACAACGTGCCCTCCGAAGAGGTCGTGAAGAAGATGAAGAACTA
CTGGCGGCAGCTGCTGAACGCCAAGCTGATTACCCAGAGAAAGTTCGACAATCTGACCAAGGCCGAGAGA
GGCGGCCTGAGCGAACTGGATAAGGCCGGCTTCATCAAGAGACAGCTGGTGGAAACCCGGCAGATCACAA
AGCACGTGGCACAGATCCTGGACTCCCGGATGAACACTAAGTACGACGAGAATGACAAGCTGATCCGGGA
AGTGAAAGTGATCACCCTGAAGTCCAAGCTGGTGTCCGATTTCCGGAAGGATTTCCAGTTTTACAAAGTG
CGCGAGATCAACAACTACCACCACGCCCACGACGCCTACCTGAACGCCGTCGTGGGAACCGCCCTGATCA
AAAAGTACCCTAAGCTGGAAAGCGAGTTCGTGTACGGCGACTACAAGGTGTACGACGTGCGGAAGATGAT
CGCCAAGAGCGAGCAGGAAATCGGCAAGGCTACCGCCAAGTACTTCTTCTACAGCAACATCATGAACTTT
TTCAAGACCGAGATTACCCTGGCCAACGGCGAGATCCGGAAGCGGCCTCTGATCGAGACAAACGGCGAAA
CCGGGGAGATCGTGTGGGATAAGGGCCGGGATTTTGCCACCGTGCGGAAAGTGCTGAGCATGCCCCAAGT
GAATATCGTGAAAAAGACCGAGGTGCAGACAGGCGGCTTCAGCAAAGAGTCTATCCTGCCCAAGAGGAAC
AGCGATAAGCTGATCGCCAGAAAGAAGGACTGGGACCCTAAGAAGTACGGCGGCTTCGACAGCCCCACCG
TGGCCTATTCTGTGCTGGTGGTGGCCAAAGTGGAAAAGGGCAAGTCCAAGAAACTGAAGAGTGTGAAAGA
GCTGCTGGGGATCACCATCATGGAAAGAAGCAGCTTCGAGAAGAATCCCATCGACTTTCTGGAAGCCAAG
GGCTACAAAGAAGTGAAAAAGGACCTGATCATCAAGCTGCCTAAGTACTCCCTGTTCGAGCTGGAAAACG
GCCGGAAGAGAATGCTGGCCTCTGCCGGCGAACTGCAGAAGGGAAACGAACTGGCCCTGCCCTCCAAATA
TGTGAACTTCCTGTACCTGGCCAGCCACTATGAGAAGCTGAAGGGCTCCCCCGAGGATAATGAGCAGAAA
CAGCTGTTTGTGGAACAGCACAAGCACTACCTGGACGAGATCATCGAGCAGATCAGCGAGTTCTCCAAGA
GAGTGATCCTGGCCGACGCTAATCTGGACAAAGTGCTGTCCGCCTACAACAAGCACCGGGATAAGCCCAT
CAGAGAGCAGGCCGAGAATATCATCCACCTGTTTACCCTGACCAATCTGGGAGCCCCTGCCGCCTTCAAG
TACTTTGACACCACCATCGACCGGAAGAGGTACACCAGCACCAAAGAGGTGCTGGACGCCACCCTGATCC
ACCAGAGCATCACCGGCCTGTACGAGACACGGATCGACCTGTCTCAGCTGGGAGGCGACAAGCGACCTGC
CGCCACAAAGAAGGCTGGACAGGCTAAGAAGAAGAAAGATTACAAAGACGATGACGATAAGGGATCCGGC
GCAACAAACTTCTCTCTGCTGAAACAAGCCGGAGATGTCGAAGAGAATCCTGGACCGACCGAGTACAAGC
CCACGGTGCGCCTCGCCACCCGCGACGACGTCCCCAGGGCCGTACGCACCCTCGCCGCCGCGTTCGCCGA
CTACCCCGCCACGCGCCACACCGTCGATCCGGACCGCCACATCGAGCGGGTCACCGAGCTGCAAGAACTC
TTCCTCACGCGCGTCGGGCTCGACATCGGCAAGGTGTGGGTCGCGGACGACGGCGCCGCGGTGGCGGTCT
GGACCACGCCGGAGAGCGTCGAAGCGGGGGCGGTGTTCGCCGAGATCGGCCCGCGCATGGCCGAGTTGAG
CGGTTCCCGGCTGGCCGCGCAGCAACAGATGGAAGGCCTCCTGGCGCCGCACCGGCCCAAGGAGCCCGCG
TGGTTCCTGGCCACCGTCGGAGTCTCGCCCGACCACCAGGGCAAGGGTCTGGGCAGCGCCGTCGTGCTCC
CCGGAGTGGAGGCGGCCGAGCGCGCCGGGGTGCCCGCCTTCCTGGAGACCTCCGCGCCCCGCAACCTCCC
CTTCTACGAGCGGCTCGGCTTCACCGTCACCGCCGACGTCGAGGTGCCCGAAGGACCGCGCACCTGGTGC
ATGACCCGCAAGCCCGGTGCCTGAACGCGTTAAGTCGACAATCAACCTCTGGATTACAAAATTTGTGAAA
GATTGACTGGTATTCTTAACTATGTTGCTCCTTTTACGCTATGTGGATACGCTGCTTTAATGCCTTTGTA
TCATGCTATTGCTTCCCGTATGGCTTTCATTTTCTCCTCCTTGTATAAATCCTGGTTGCTGTCTCTTTAT
GAGGAGTTGTGGCCCGTTGTCAGGCAACGTGGCGTGGTGTGCACTGTGTTTGCTGACGCAACCCCCACTG
GTTGGGGCATTGCCACCACCTGTCAGCTCCTTTCCGGGACTTTCGCTTTCCCCCTCCCTATTGCCACGGC
GGAACTCATCGCCGCCTGCCTTGCCCGCTGCTGGACAGGGGCTCGGCTGTTGGGCACTGACAATTCCGTG
GTGTTGTCGGGGAAATCATCGTCCTTTCCTTGGCTGCTCGCCTGTGTTGCCACCTGGATTCTGCGCGGGA
CGTCCTTCTGCTACGTCCCTTCGGCCCTCAATCCAGCGGACCTTCCTTCCCGCGGCCTGCTGCCGGCTCT
GCGGCCTCTTCCGCGTCTTCGCCTTCGCCCTCAGACGAGTCGGATCTCCCTTTGGGCCGCCTCCCCGCGT
CGACTTTAAGACCAATGACTTACAAGGCAGCTGTAGATCTTAGCCACTTTTTAAAAGAAAAGGGGGGACT
GGAAGGGCTAATTCACTCCCAACGAAGACAAGATCTGCTTTTTGCTTGTACTGGGTCTCTCTGGTTAGAC
CAGATCTGAGCCTGGGAGCTCTCTGGCTAACTAGGGAACCCACTGCTTAAGCCTCAATAAAGCTTGCCTT
GAGTGCTTCAAGTAGTGTGTGCCCGTCTGTTGTGTGACTCTGGTAACTAGAGATCCCTCAGACCCTTTTA
GTCAGTGTGGAAAATCTCTAGCAGGGCCCGTTTAAACCCGCTGATCAGCCTCGACTGTGCCTTCTAGTTG
CCAGCCATCTGTTGTTTGCCCCTCCCCCGTGCCTTCCTTGACCCTGGAAGGTGCCACTCCCACTGTCCTT
TCCTAATAAAATGAGGAAATTGCATCGCATTGTCTGAGTAGGTGTCATTCTATTCTGGGGGGTGGGGTGG
GGCAGGACAGCAAGGGGGAGGATTGGGAAGACAATAGCAGGCATGCTGGGGATGCGGTGGGCTCTATGGC
TTCTGAGGCGGAAAGAACCAGCTGGGGCTCTAGGGGGTATCCCC
[124 nt withheld, positions 7045-7168]
C
[91 nt withheld, positions 7170-7260]
A
[49 nt withheld, positions 7262-7310]
CCTTTGACGTTGGAGTCCACGTTCTTT
[37 nt withheld, positions 7338-7374]
ACCCTATCTCGGTCTATTCTTTTGATTTATAAGGGATTTTGCCGATTTCGGCCTATTGGTTAAAAAATGA
GCTGATTTAACAAAAATTTAACGCGAATTAATTCTGTGGAATGTGTGTCAGTTAGGGTGTGGAAAGTCCC
CAGGCTCCCCAGCAGGCAGAAGTATGCAAAGCATGCATCTCAATTAGTCAGCAACCAGGTGTGGAAAGTC
CCCAGGCTCCCCAGCAGGCAGAAGTATGCAAAGCATGCATCTCAATTAGTCAGCAACCATAGTCCCGCCC
CTAACTCCGCCCATCCCGCCCCTAACTCCGCCCAGTTCCGCCCATTCTCCGCCCCATGGCTGACTAATTT
TTTTTATTTATGCAGAGGCCGAGGCCGCCTCTGCCTCTGAGCTATTCCAGAAGTAGTGAGGAGGCTTTTT
TGGAGGCCTAGGCTTTTGCAAAAAGCTCCCGGGAGCTTGTATATCCATTTTCGGATCTGATCAGCACGTG
TTGACAATTAATCATCGGCATAGTATATCGGCATAGTATAATACGACAAGGTGAGGAACTAAACCATGGC
CAAGTTGACCAGTGCCGTTCCGGTGCTCACCGCGCGCGACGTCGCCGGAGCGGTCGAGTTCTGGACCGAC
CGGCTCGGGTTCTCCCGGGACTTCGTGGAGGACGACTTCGCCGGTGTGGTCCGGGACGACGTGACCCTGT
TCATCAGCGCGGTCCAGGACCAGGTGGTGCCGGACAACACCCTGGCCTGGGTGTGGGTGCGCGGCCTGGA
CGAGCTGTACGCCGAGTGGTCGGAGGTCGTGTCCACGAACTTCCGGGACGCCTCCGGGCCGGCCATGACC
GAGATCGGCGAGCAGCCGTGGGGGCGGGAGTTCGCCCTGCGCGACCCGGCCGGCAACTGCGTGCACTTCG
TGGCCGAGGAGCAGGACTGACACGTGCTACGAGATTTCGATTCCACCGCCGCCTTCTATGAAAGGTTGGG
CTTCGGAATCGTTTTCCGGGACGCCGGCTGGATGATCCTCCAGCGCGGGGATCTCATGCTGGAGTTCTTC
GCCCACCCCAACTTGTTTATTGCAGCTTATAATGGTTACAAATAAAGCAATAGCATCACAAATTTCACAA
ATAAAGCATTTTTTTCACTGCATTCTAGTTGTGGTTTGTCCAAACTCATCAATGTATCTTATCATGTCTG
TATACCGTCGACCTCTAGCTAGAGCTTGGCGTAATCATGGTCATAGCTGTTTCCTGTGTGAAATTGTTAT
CCGCTCACAATTCCACACAACATACGAGCCGGAAGCATAAAGTGTAAAGCCTGGGGTGCCTAATGAGTGA
GCTAACTCACATTAATTGCGTTGCGCTCACTGCCCGCTTTCCAGTCGGGAAACCTGTCGTGCCAGCTGCA
TTAATGAATCGGCCAACGCGCGGGGAGAGGCGGTTTGCGTATTGGGCGCTCTTCCGCTTCCTCGCTCACT
GACTCGCTGCGCTCGGTCGTTCGGCTGCGGCGAGCGGTATCAGCTCACTCAAAGGCGGTAATACGGTTAT
CCACAGAATCAGGGGATAACGCAGGAAAGAACATGTGAGCAAAAGGCCAGCAAAAGGCCAGGAACCGTAA
AAAGGCCGCGTTGCTGGCGTTTTTCCATAGGCTCCGCCCCCCTGACGAGCATCACAAAAATCGACGCTCA
AGTCAGAGGTGGCGAAACCCGACAGGACTATAAAGATACCAGGCGTTTCCCCCTGGAAGCTCCCTCGTGC
GCTCTCCTGTTCCGACCCTGCCGCTTACCGGATACCTGTCCGCCTTTCTCCCTTCGGGAAGCGTGGCGCT
TTCTCATAGCTCACGCTGTAGGTATCTCAGTTCGGTGTAGGTCGTTCGCTCCAAGCTGGGCTGTGTGCAC
GAACCCCCCGTTCAGCCCGACCGCTGCGCCTTATCCGGTAACTATCGTCTTGAGTCCAACCCGGTAAGAC
ACGACTTATCGCCACTGGCAGCAGCCACTGGTAACAGGATTAGCAGAGCGAGGTATGTAGGCGGTGCTAC
AGAGTTCTTGAAGTGGTGGCCTAACTACGGCTACACTAGAAGAACAGTATTTGGTATCTGCGCTCTGCTG
AAGCCAGTTACCTTCGGAAAAAGAGTTGGTAGCTCTTGATCCGGCAAACAAACCACCGCTGGTAGCGGTG
GTTTTTTTGTTTGCAAGCAGCAGATTACGCGCAGAAAAAAAGGATCTCAAGAAGATCCTTTGATCTTTTC
TACGGGGTCTGACGCTCAGTGGAACGAAAACTCACGTTAAGGGATTTTGGTCATGAGATTATCAAAAAGG
ATCTTCACCTAGATCCTTTTAAATTAAAAATGAAGTTTTAAATCAATCTAAAGTATATATGAGTAAACTT
GGTCTGACAGTTACCAATGCTTAATCAGTGAGGCACCTATCTCAGCGATCTGTCTATTTCGTTCATCCAT
AGTTGCCTGACTCCCCGTCGTGTAGATAACTACGATACGGGAGGGCTTACCATCTGGCCCCAGTGCTGCA
ATGATACCGCGAGACCCACGCTCACCGGCTCCAGATTTATCAGCAATAAACCAGCCAGCCGGAAGGGCCG
AGCGCAGAAGTGGTCCTGCAACTTTATCCGCCTCCATCCAGTCTATTAATTGTTGCCGGGAAGCTAGAGT
AAGTAGTTCGCCAGTTAATAGTTTGCGCAACGTTGTTGCCATTGCTACAGGCATCGTGGTGTCACGCTCG
TCGTTTGGTATGGCTTCATTCAGCTCCGGTTCCCAACGATCAAGGCGAGTTACATGATCCCCCATGTTGT
GCAAAAAAGCGGTTAGCTCCTTCGGTCCTCCGATCGTTGTCAGAAGTAAGTTGGCCGCAGTGTTATCACT
CATGGTTATGGCAGCACTGCATAATTCTCTTACTGTCATGCCATCCGTAAGATGCTTTTCTGTGACTGGT
GAGTACTCAACCAAGTCATTCTGAGAATAGTGTATGCGGCGACCGAGTTGCTCTTGCCCGGCGTCAATAC
GGGATAATACCGCGCCACATAGCAGAACTTTAAAAGTGCTCATCATTGGAAAACGTTCTTCGGGGCGAAA
ACTCTCAAGGATCTTACCGCTGTTGAGATCCAGTTCGATGTAACCCACTCGTGCACCCAACTGATCTTCA
GCATCTTTTACTTTCACCAGCGTTTCTGGGTGAGCAAAAACAGGAAGGCAAAATGCCGCAAAAAAGGGAA
TAAGGGCGACACGGAAATGTTGAATACTCATACTCTTCCTTTTTCAATATTATTGAAGCATTTATCAGGG
TTATTGTCTCATGAGCGGATACATATTTGAATGTATTTAGAAAAATAAACAAATAGGGGTTCCGCGCACA
TTTCCCCGAAAAGTGCCACCTGACGTCGACGGATCGGGAGATCTCCCGATCCCCTATGGTGCACTCTCAG
TACAATCTGCTCTGATGCCGCATAGTTAAGCCAGTATCTGCTCCCTGCTTGTGTGTTGGAGGTCGCTGAG
TAGTGCGCGAGCAAAATTTAAGCTACAACAAGGCAAGGCTTGACCGACAATTGCATGAAGAATCTGCTTA
GGGTTAGGCGTTTTGCGCTGCTTCGCGATGTACGGGCCAGATATACGCGTTGACATTGATTATTGACTAG
TTATTAATAGTAATCAATTACGGGGTCATTAGTTCATAGCCCATATATGGAGTTCCGCGTTACATAACTT
ACGGTAAATGGCCCGCCTGGCTGACCGCCCAACGACCCCCGCCCATTGACGTCAATAATGACGTATGTTC
CCATAGTAACGCCAATAGGGACTTTCCATTGACGTCAATGGGTGGAGTATTTACGGTAAACTGCCCACTT
GGCAGTACATCAAGTGTATCATATGCCAAGTACGCCCCCTATTGACGTCAATGACGGTAAATGGCCCGCC
TGGCATTATGCCCAGTACATGACCTTATGGGACTTTCCTACTTGGCAGTACATCTACGTATTAGTCATCG
CTATTACCATGGTGATGCGGTTTTGGCAGTACATCAATGGGCGTGGATAGCGGTTTGACTCACGGGGATT
TCCAAGTCTCCACCCCATTGACGTCAATGGGAGTTTGTTTTGGCACCAAAATCAACGGGACTTTCCAAAA
TGTCGTAACAACTCCGCCCCATTGACGCAAATGGGCGGTAGGCGTGTACGGTGGGAGGTCTATATAAGCA
GCGCGTTTTGCCTGTACTGGGTCTCTCTGGTTAGACCAGATCTGAGCCTGGGAGCTCTCTGGCTAACTAG
GGAACCCACTGCTTAAGCCTCAATAAAGCTTGCCTTGAGTGCTTCAAGTAGTGTGTGCCCGTCTGTTGTG
TGACTCTGGTAACTAGAGATCCCTCAGACCCTTTTAGTCAGTGTGGAAAATCTCTAGCAGTGGCGCCCGA
ACAGGGACTTGAAAGCGAAAGGGAAACCAGAGGAGCTCTCTCGACGCAGGACTCGGCTTGCTGAAGCGCG
CACGGCAAGAGGCGAGGGGCGGCGACTGGTGAGTACGCCAAAAATTTTGACTAGCGGAGGCTAGAAGGAG
AGAGATGGGTGCGAGAGCGTCAGTATTAAGCGGGGGAGAATTAGATCGCGATGGGAAAAAATTCGGTTAA
GGCCAGGGGGAAAGAAAAAATATAAATTAAAACATATAGTATGGGCAAGCAGGGAGCTAGAACGATTCGC
AGTTAATCCTGGCCTGTTAGAAACATCAGAAGGCTGTAGACAAATACTGGGACAGCTACAACCATCCCTT
CAGACAGGATCAGAAGAACTTAGATCATTATATAATACAGTAGCAACCCTCTATTGTGTGCATCAAAGGA
TAGAGATAAAAGACACCAAGGAAGCTTTAGACAAGATAGAGGAAGAGCAAAACAAAAGTAAGACCACCGC
ACAGCAAGCGGCCGCTGATCTTCAGACCTGGAGGAGGAGATATGAGGGACAATTGGAGAAGTGAATTATA
TAAATATAAAGTAGTAAAAATTGAACCATTAGGAGTAGCACCCACCAAGGCAAAGAGAAGAGTGGTGCAG
AGAGAAAAAAGAGCAGTGGGAATAGGAGCTTTGTTCCTTGGGTTCTTGGGAGCAGCAGGAAGCACTATGG
GCGCAGCGTCAATGACGCTGACGGTACAGGCCAGACAATTATTGTCTGGTATAGTGCAGCAGCAGAACAA
TTTGCTGAGGGCTATTGAGGCGCAACAGCATCTGTTGCAACTCACAGTCTGGGGCATCAAGCAGCTCCAG
GCAAGAATCCTGGCTGTGGAAAGATACCTAAAGGATCAACAGCTCCTGGGGATTTGGGGTTGCTCTGGAA
AACTCATTTGCACCACTGCTGTGCCTTGGAATGCTAGTTGGAGTAATAAATCTCTGGAACAGATTTGGAA
TCACACGACCTGGATGGAGTGGGACAGAGAAATTAACAATTACACAAGCTTAATACACTCCTTAATTGAA
GAATCGCAAAACCAGCAAGAAAAGAATGAACAAGAATTATTGGAATTAGATAAATGGGCAAGTTTGTGGA
ATTGGTTTAACATAACAAATTGGCTGTGGTATATAAAATTATTCATAATGATAGTAGGAGGCTTGGTAGG
TTTAAGAATAGTTTTTGCTGTACTTTCTATAGTGAATA
Features (pLannotate 1.2.2; 33 found; start..end, strand, type, name):
     36..136     +  CDS            Rev (fragment): human immunodeficiency virus 1 (HIV-1) Rev protein; rev; enhances nuclear export of unspliced and incompletely spliced viral mRNAs
    186..303     +  misc_feature   cPPT/CTS: central polypurine tract and central termination sequence of HIV-1
    354..594     +  promoter       U6 promoter: RNA polymerase III promoter for human U6 snRNA
    623..698     +  misc_RNA       gRNA scaffold: guide RNA scaffold for the Streptococcus pyogenes CRISPR/Cas9 system
    716..734     +  CDS            small t antigen (fragment): SV40 (simian virus 40) small t antigen
    760..971     +  promoter       EF-1α core promoter: core promoter for human elongation factor EF-1α
    996..5099    +  CDS            Cas9: Cas9 (Csn1) endonuclease from the Streptococcus pyogenes Type II CRISPR/Cas system generates RNA-guided double strand breaks in DNA
   5237..5834    +  CDS            PuroR (fragment): puromycin N-acetyltransferase; pac from Streptomyces; confers resistance to puromycin
   5850..6438    +  misc_feature   WPRE: woodchuck hepatitis virus posttranscriptional regulatory element
   6489..6508    +  misc_feature   cPPT/CTS (fragment): central polypurine tract and central termination sequence of HIV-1
   6510..6743    +  LTR            3' LTR (ΔU3): self-inactivating 3' long terminal repeat (LTR) from HIV-1
   6775..6999    +  polyA_signal   bGH poly(A) signal: bovine growth hormone polyadenylation signal
   7003..7024    +  promoter       SV40 promoter (fragment): SV40 enhancer and early promoter
   7045..7473    +  rep_origin     f1 ori (sequence partly withheld): f1 bacteriophage origin of replication; arrow indicates direction of (+) strand synthesis
   7487..7816    +  promoter       SV40 promoter: SV40 enhancer and early promoter
   7864..7911    +  promoter       EM7 promoter: synthetic bacterial promoter&nbsp
   7930..8304    +  CDS            BleoR: antibiotic-binding protein; Sh ble from Streptoalloteichus hindustanus; confers resistance to bleomycin, phleomycin, and Zeocin™
   8314..8439    +  CDS            ble (fragment): BLE_KLEPN - Experimental evidence at protein level: Swiss-Prot protein existence level 1. Binding protein with a strong affinity to the bleomycin family of antibiotics. Binds to CL990; an antimitotic-antibiotic compound. From Klebsiella pneumoniae.
   8434..8555    +  polyA_signal   SV40 poly(A) signal: SV40 polyadenylation signal
   8626..8648    -  protein_bind   lac operator (fragment): The lac repressor binds to the lac operator to inhibit transcription in E. coli. This inhibition can be relieved by adding lactose or isopropyl-β-D-thiogalactopyranoside (IPTG). lac repressor encoded by lacI
   8652..8682    -  promoter       lac promoter: promoter for the E. coli lac operon
   8697..8718    -  protein_bind   CAP binding site: CAP binding activates transcription in the presence of cAMP. E. coli catabolite activator protein
   8731..8823    -  CDS            lacI (fragment): lac repressor; lacI; The lac repressor binds to the lac operator to inhibit transcription in E. coli. This inhibition can be relieved by adding lactose or isopropyl-β-D-thiogalactopyranoside (IPTG).
   9006..9594    -  rep_origin     ori: high-copy-number ColE1/pMB1/pBR322/pUC origin of replication
   9765..10625   -  CDS            AmpR: β-lactamase; bla; confers resistance to ampicillin, carbenicillin, and related antibiotics
  10626..10730   -  promoter       AmpR promoter: bla
  10789..10841   -  misc_feature   bom (fragment): basis of mobility region from pBR322
  10996..11375   +  enhancer       CMV enhancer: human cytomegalovirus immediate early enhancer
  11376..11575   +  promoter       CMV promoter: human cytomegalovirus (CMV) immediate early promoter
  11593..11773   +  LTR            5' LTR (truncated): truncated 5' long terminal repeat (LTR) from HIV-1
  11820..11945   +  misc_feature   HIV-1 Ψ: packaging signal of human immunodeficiency virus type 1
  11929..12292   +  CDS            HIV-1 gag (fragment): gag protein from human immunodeficiency virus 1; gag
  12438..12671   +  misc_feature   RRE: The Rev response element (RRE) of HIV-1 allows for Rev-dependent mRNA export from the nucleus to the cytoplasm.
