[The description below was written by a language model from this plasmid's Addgene catalogue record and pLannotate feature annotations shown in this document.]
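Description:
pLentiCRISPRv2-NONO 4 is a lentiviral all-in-one CRISPR/Cas9 plasmid built on the pLentiCRISPRv2 backbone and designed to knock out human NONO (also known as p54nrb). It is propagated in E. coli through a high-copy ColE1/pUC-type origin with ampicillin selection (AmpR under its own bla promoter), and it also carries an f1 origin. Outside the viral transfer region, the backbone contains an SV40 promoter/EM7 promoter–driven BleoR cassette with an SV40 poly(A) signal.

The transfer cassette is a third-generation, self-inactivating HIV-1 design. A CMV enhancer/promoter fused to a truncated 5' LTR drives production of the genomic RNA. It is followed by the Ψ packaging signal with a partial gag fragment, the Rev response element for Rev-dependent nuclear export, and the cPPT/CTS. The cassette ends in a ΔU3 3' LTR, followed by a bGH poly(A) signal.

Between these elements sit two expression units. A human U6 RNA polymerase III promoter transcribes the NONO-targeting spacer fused to the Streptococcus pyogenes gRNA scaffold. An EF-1α core promoter drives S. pyogenes Cas9 followed by the puromycin N-acetyltransferase gene. The feature table does not annotate the linker joining Cas9 and PuroR. A WPRE downstream enhances transcript expression.

Packaged into lentiviral particles, the construct delivers Cas9 and the guide together and integrates into target cells. Transduced human cells can then be selected with puromycin to enrich for NONO disruption. The "4" in the name suggests it is one of several NONO guides, though the record does not say so. The associated study concerns NONO's role in sensing nuclear HIV capsid and promoting cGAS-mediated innate immune activation.
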