Addgene plasmid #127652: pLentiCRISPRv2-NONO 4
Purpose: Knock-out of human NONO
Depositing lab: Nicolas Manel. Depositing organization: Institut Curie. Publication: NONO Detects the Nuclear HIV Capsid to Promote cGAS-Mediated Innate Immune Activation. Lahaye X, Gentili M, Silvin A, Conrad C, Picard L, Jouve M, Zueva E, Maurin M, Nadalin F, Knott GJ, Zhao B, Du F, Rio M, Amiel J, Fox AH, Li P, Etienne L, Bond CS, Colleaux L, Manel N. Cell. 2018 Oct 4;175(2):488-501.e22. doi: 10.1016/j.cell.2018.08.062. Epub 2018 Sep 27. PubMed 30270045.
Backbone
  Vector backbone: pLentiCRISPRv2
  Vector type: Lentiviral
  Selectable markers: Puromycin
Growth in bacteria
  Bacterial resistance: Ampicillin, 100 μg/mL
  Growth temperature: 30°C
  Growth strain: NEB Stable
  Copy number: High Copy
Gene/Insert
  Gene/Insert name: NONO sgRNA
  gRNA/shRNA sequence: GTATGTGTCCAACGAACTGC
  Species: H. sapiens (human)
  Entrez Gene: NONO (a.k.a. MRXS34, NMT55, NRB54, P54, P54NRB, PPP1R114)
  Cloning method: Unknown
Terms and licenses: Academic/Nonprofit Terms; Industry Terms: Not Available to Industry
How to cite: pLentiCRISPRv2-NONO 4 was a gift from Nicolas Manel (Addgene plasmid # 127652 ; http://n2t.net/addgene:127652 ; RRID:Addgene_127652)
